>Addgene plasmid #161975 | pGEMT-GFP-p2a-aid | addgene full sequence | sequence record 321819 | Addgene NGS Result
ACGCAGGAAAGAACATGTGAGCAAAAGGCCAGCAAAAGGCCAGGAACCGTAAAAAGGCCGCGTTGCTGGC
GTTTTTCCATAGGCTCCGCCCCCCTGACGAGCATCACAAAAATCGACGCTCAAGTCAGAGGTGGCGAAAC
CCGACAGGACTATAAAGATACCAGGCGTTTCCCCCTGGAAGCTCCCTCGTGCGCTCTCCTGTTCCGACCC
TGCCGCTTACCGGATACCTGTCCGCCTTTCTCCCTTCGGGAAGCGTGGCGCTTTCTCATAGCTCACGCTG
TAGGTATCTCAGTTCGGTGTAGGTCGTTCGCTCCAAGCTGGGCTGTGTGCACGAACCCCCCGTTCAGCCC
GACCGCTGCGCCTTATCCGGTAACTATCGTCTTGAGTCCAACCCGGTAAGACACGACTTATCGCCACTGG
CAGCAGCCACTGGTAACAGGATTAGCAGAGCGAGGTATGTAGGCGGTGCTACAGAGTTCTTGAAGTGGTG
GCCTAACTACGGCTACACTAGAAGAACAGTATTTGGTATCTGCGCTCTGCTGAAGCCAGTTACCTTCGGA
AAAAGAGTTGGTAGCTCTTGATCCGGCAAACAAACCACCGCTGGTAGCGGTGGTTTTTTTGTTTGCAAGC
AGCAGATTACGCGCAGAAAAAAAGGATCTCAAGAAGATCCTTTGATCTTTTCTACGGGGTCTGACGCTCA
GTGGAACGAAAACTCACGTTAAGGGATTTTGGTCATGAGATTATCAAAAAGGATCTTCACCTAGATCCTT
TTAAATTAAAAATGAAGTTTTAAATCAATCTAAAGTATATATGAGTAAACTTGGTCTGACAGTTACCAAT
GCTTAATCAGTGAGGCACCTATCTCAGCGATCTGTCTATTTCGTTCATCCATAGTTGCCTGACTCCCCGT
CGTGTAGATAACTACGATACGGGAGGGCTTACCATCTGGCCCCAGTGCTGCAATGATACCGCGAGACCCA
CGCTCACCGGCTCCAGATTTATCAGCAATAAACCAGCCAGCCGGAAGGGCCGAGCGCAGAAGTGGTCCTG
CAACTTTATCCGCCTCCATCCAGTCTATTAATTGTTGCCGGGAAGCTAGAGTAAGTAGTTCGCCAGTTAA
TAGTTTGCGCAACGTTGTTGCCATTGCTACAGGCATCGTGGTGTCACGCTCGTCGTTTGGTATGGCTTCA
TTCAGCTCCGGTTCCCAACGATCAAGGCGAGTTACATGATCCCCCATGTTGTGCAAAAAAGCGGTTAGCT
CCTTCGGTCCTCCGATCGTTGTCAGAAGTAAGTTGGCCGCAGTGTTATCACTCATGGTTATGGCAGCACT
GCATAATTCTCTTACTGTCATGCCATCCGTAAGATGCTTTTCTGTGACTGGTGAGTACTCAACCAAGTCA
TTCTGAGAATAGTGTATGCGGCGACCGAGTTGCTCTTGCCCGGCGTCAATACGGGATAATACCGCGCCAC
ATAGCAGAACTTTAAAAGTGCTCATCATTGGAAAACGTTCTTCGGGGCGAAAACTCTCAAGGATCTTACC
GCTGTTGAGATCCAGTTCGATGTAACCCACTCGTGCACCCAACTGATCTTCAGCATCTTTTACTTTCACC
AGCGTTTCTGGGTGAGCAAAAACAGGAAGGCAAAATGCCGCAAAAAAGGGAATAAGGGCGACACGGAAAT
GTTGAATACTCATACTCTTCCTTTTTCAATATTATTGAAGCATTTATCAGGGTTATTGTCTCATGAGCGG
ATACATATTTGAATGTATTTAGAAAAATAAACAAATAGGGGTTCCGCGCACATTTCCCCGAAAAGTGCCA
CCTGATGCGGTGTGAAATACCGCACAGATGCGTAAGGAGAAAATACCGCATCAGGAAATTGTAAGCGTTA
ATATTTTGTTAAAATTCGCGTTAAATTTTTGTTAAATCAGCTCATTTTTTAACCAATAGGCCGAAATCGG
CAAAATCCCTTATAAATCAAAAGAATAGACCGAGATAGGGT
[37 nt withheld, positions 2002-2038]
AAAGAACGTGGACTCCAACGTCAAAGG
[49 nt withheld, positions 2066-2114]
T
[91 nt withheld, positions 2116-2206]
G
[124 nt withheld, positions 2208-2331]
CCATTCGCCATTCAGGCTGCGCAACTGTTGGGAAGGGCGATCGGTGCGGGCCTCTTCGCTATTACGCCAG
CTGGCGAAAGGGGGATGTGCTGCAAGGCGATTAAGTTGGGTAACGCCAGGGTTTTCCCAGTCACGACGTT
GTAAAACGACGGCCAGTGAATTGTAATACGACTCACTATAGGGCGAATTGGGCCCGACGTCGCATGCTCC
CGGCCGCCATGGCCGCGGGATTTATGGTGAGCAAGGGCGAGGAGCTGTTCACCGGGGTGGTGCCCATCCT
GGTCGAGCTGGACGGCGACGTAAACGGCCACAAGTTCAGCGTGTCCGGCGAGGGCGAGGGCGATGCCACC
TACGGCAAGCTGACCCTGAAGTTCATCTGCACCACCGGCAAGCTGCCCGTGCCCTGGCCCACCCTCGTGA
CCACCCTGACCTACGGCGTGCAGTGCTTCAGCCGCTACCCCGACCACATGAAGCAGCACGACTTCTTCAA
GTCCGCCATGCCCGAAGGCTACGTCCAGGAGCGCACCATCTTCTTCAAGGACGACGGCAACTACAAGACC
CGCGCCGAGGTGAAGTTCGAGGGCGACACCCTGGTGAACCGCATCGAGCTGAAGGGCATCGACTTCAAGG
AGGACGGCAACATCCTGGGGCACAAGCTGGAGTACAACTACAACAGCCACAACGTCTATATCATGGCCGA
CAAGCAGAAGAACGGCATCAAGGTGAACTTCAAGATCCGCCACAACATCGAGGACGGCAGCGTGCAGCTC
GCCGACCACTACCAGCAGAACACCCCCATCGGCGACGGCCCCGTGCTGCTGCCCGACAACCACTACCTGA
GCACCCAGTCCGCCCTGAGCAAAGACCCCAACGAGAAGCGCGATCACATGGTCCTGCTGGAGTTCGTGAC
CGCCGCCGGGATCACTCTCGGCATGGACGAGCTGTACAAGGGCAGTGGACCTAAAGATCCAGCCAAACCT
CCGGCCAAGGCACAAGTTGTGGGATGGCCACCGGTGAGATCATACCGGAAGAACGTGATGGTTTCCTGCC
AAAAATCAAGCGGTGGCCCGGAGGCGGCGGCGTTCGTGAAGGGAGGAGGTGGGTCTGGAGGTGGAGGATC
TAATCACTAGTGCGGCCGCCTGCAGGTCGACCATATGGGAGAGCTCCCAACGCGTTGGATGCATAGCTTG
AGTATTCTATAGTGTCACCTAAATAGCTTGGCGTAATCATGGTCATAGCTGTTTCCTGTGTGAAATTGTT
ATCCGCTCACAATTCCACACAACATACGAGCCGGAAGCATAAAGTGTAAAGCCTGGGGTGCCTAATGAGT
GAGCTAACTCACATTAATTGCGTTGCGCTCACTGCCCGCTTTCCAGTCGGGAAACCTGTCGTGCCAGCTG
CATTAATGAATCGGCCAACGCGCGGGGAGAGGCGGTTTGCGTATTGGGCGCTCTTCCGCTTCCTCGCTCA
CTGACTCGCTGCGCTCGGTCGTTCGGCTGCGGCGAGCGGTATCAGCTCACTCAAAGGCGGTAATACGGTT
ATCCACAGAATCAGGGGATA
Features (pLannotate 1.2.2; 16 found; start..end, strand, type, name):
     74..662     -  rep_origin     ori: high-copy-number ColE1/pMB1/pBR322/pUC origin of replication
    833..1693    -  CDS            AmpR: β-lactamase; bla; confers resistance to ampicillin, carbenicillin, and related antibiotics
   1694..1798    -  promoter       AmpR promoter: bla
   1825..1875    +  misc_feature   bom (fragment): basis of mobility region from pBR322
   1903..2331    -  rep_origin     f1 ori (sequence partly withheld): f1 bacteriophage origin of replication; arrow indicates direction of (+) strand synthesis
   2335..2492    -  CDS            lacZα (fragment): LacZα fragment of β-galactosidase; lacZ fragment
   2495..2513    +  promoter       T7 promoter: promoter for bacteriophage T7 RNA polymerase
   2565..3281    +  CDS            EGFP: EGFP is a basic (constitutively fluorescent) green fluorescent protein published in 1996, derived from Aequorea victoria. It is reported to be a rapidly-maturing weak dimer with moderate acid sensitivity.
   3291..3423    +  CDS            mini-AID (fragment): minimal degron from the auxin-responsive IAA17 protein of Arabidopsis thaliana (Kubota et al., 2013) acts as an auxin-inducible degron (AID) in the presence of TIR1
   3462..3515    -  CDS            VESPI_VESMG (fragment): Experimental evidence at protein level: Swiss-Prot protein existence level 1. Shows contractile activity on isolated ileum smooth muscle. From Vespa magnifica (Hornet).
   3527..3545    -  promoter       SP6 promoter: promoter for bacteriophage SP6 RNA polymerase
   3587..3603    -  protein_bind   lac operator: The lac repressor binds to the lac operator to inhibit transcription in E. coli. This inhibition can be relieved by adding lactose or isopropyl-β-D-thiogalactopyranoside (IPTG). lac repressor encoded by lacI
   3611..3641    -  promoter       lac promoter: promoter for the E. coli lac operon
   3656..3677    -  protein_bind   CAP binding site: CAP binding activates transcription in the presence of cAMP. E. coli catabolite activator protein
   3690..3782    -  CDS            lacI (fragment): lac repressor; lacI; The lac repressor binds to the lac operator to inhibit transcription in E. coli. This inhibition can be relieved by adding lactose or isopropyl-β-D-thiogalactopyranoside (IPTG).
   3784..3891    -  rep_origin     RSF ori (fragment): Plasmids containing the RSF 1030 origin of replication can be propagated in E. coli cells that contain additional plasmids with compatible origins.
