[The description below was written by a language model from this plasmid's Addgene catalogue record and pLannotate feature annotations shown in this document.]
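Description:
pGEMT-GFP-p2a-aid is a small, high-copy bacterial cloning plasmid built on the pGEM-T backbone, deposited as a homologous donor template for tagging endogenous genes. It is propagated in E. coli through a ColE1/pUC-type origin and selected with ampicillin via the β-lactamase gene and its native promoter. The backbone also carries the usual pGEM-T elements: an f1 phage origin for single-stranded DNA production, and a lacZα region with lac promoter, operator and CAP site that is interrupted by the cloned insert. T7 and SP6 phage promoters flank the cloning site. The short annotated bom, lacI and RSF ori fragments appear to be backbone remnants or partial similarity hits rather than functional units.

The payload, listed as GFP-aid-GSlinker (about 0.9 kb), consists of an EGFP coding sequence followed closely by a fragment of the mini-AID degron derived from Arabidopsis IAA17. When fused to a protein of interest, EGFP allows fluorescent visualisation, and the degron permits rapid auxin-induced depletion in cells expressing the TIR1 F-box protein. A short downstream reverse-strand match to a hornet peptide is most likely a spurious hit, possibly over the glycine-serine linker named in the insert. Although the plasmid name includes "p2a", no 2A peptide is annotated and the insert name does not mention one, so its presence cannot be confirmed from the record.

No eukaryotic promoter, polyadenylation signal or mammalian selection marker is annotated, as expected for a cassette meant to be expressed from the target locus after in-frame knock-in. No homology arms are annotated, and the insert size leaves little room for them. The plasmid therefore probably serves as a generic tag template to which locus-specific arms are added, though the record does not say this or name a target gene.
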