Addgene plasmid #161975: pGEMT-GFP-p2a-aid
Purpose: homologous donor template for endogenous tagging
Depositing lab: Joanna Wysocka. Depositing organization: Stanford University. Publication: Opposing Effects of Cohesin and Transcription on CTCF Organization Revealed by Super-resolution Imaging. Gu B, Comerci CJ, McCarthy DG, Saurabh S, Moerner WE, Wysocka J. Mol Cell. 2020 Nov 19;80(4):699-711.e7. doi: 10.1016/j.molcel.2020.10.001. Epub 2020 Oct 21. PubMed 33091336.
Backbone
  Vector backbone: pGEMT
  Backbone size w/o insert (bp): 3000
  Total vector size (bp): 3885
Growth in bacteria
  Bacterial resistance: Ampicillin, 100 μg/mL
  Growth temperature: 37°C
  Growth strain: DH5alpha
  Copy number: High Copy
Gene/Insert
  Gene/Insert name: GFP-aid-GSlinker
  Insert size (bp): 885
Terms and licenses: Academic/Nonprofit Terms; Industry Terms: Not Available to Industry
How to cite: pGEMT-GFP-p2a-aid was a gift from Joanna Wysocka (Addgene plasmid # 161975 ; http://n2t.net/addgene:161975 ; RRID:Addgene_161975)
